>Addgene plasmid #81485 | pDONR223_EYS_p.R587I | addgene full sequence | sequence record 168328 | Addgene NGS result
CTTTCCTGCGTTATCCCCTGATTCTGTGGATAACCGTATTACCGCCTTTGAGTGAGCTGATACCGCTCGC
CGCAGCCGAACGACCGAGCGCAGCGAGTCAGTGAGCGAGGAAGCGGAAGAGCGCCCAATACGCAAACCGC
CTCTCCCCGCGCGTTGGCCGATTCATTAATGCAGCTGGCACGACAGGTTTCCCGACTGGAAAGCGGGCAG
TGAGCGCAACGCAATTAATACGCGTACCGCTAGCCAGGAAGAGTTTGTAGAAACGCAAAAAGGCCATCCG
TCAGGATGGCCTTCTGCTTAGTTTGATGCCTGGCAGTTTATGGCGGGCGTCCTGCCCGCCACCCTCCGGG
CCGTTGCTTCACAACGTTCAAATCCGCTCCCGGCGGATTTGTCCTACTCAGGAGAGCGTTCACCGACAAA
CAACAGATAAAACGAAAGGCCCAGTCTTCCGACTGAGCCTTTCGTTTTATTTGATGCCTGGCAGTTCCCT
ACTCTCGCGTTAACGCTAGCATGGATGTTTTCCCAGTCACGACGTTGTAAAACGACGGCCAGTCTTAAGC
TCGGGCCCCAAATAATGATTTTATTTTGACTGATAGTGACCTGTTCGTTGCAACAAATTGATGAGCAATG
CTTTTTTATAATGCCAACTTTGTACAAAAAAGTTGGCACCATGACTGACAAATCAATCGTCATTCTGAGC
CTGATGGTTTTTCACAGCTCTTTCATAAATGGAAAAACATGTAGACGGCAATTGGTGGAAGAATGGCATC
CACAACCCTCATCATATGTGGTAAATTGGACACTAACAGAAAACATCTGCTTGGACTTCTACAGAGATTG
CTGGTTTTTGGGTGTAAACACTAAAATAGATACTTCAGGCAATCAAGCTGTTCCCCAGATTTGCCCTTTG
CAAATTCAATTAGGAGATATCCTTGTAATTTCTTCTGAACCATCTCTTCAATTTCCAGAAATAAATTTGA
TGAATGTTTCTGAAACATCTTTCGTTGGCTGTGTGCAAAATACCACAACGGAAGATCAGTTACTTTTTGG
CTGCAGACTAAAAGGAATGCACACTGTTAATTCTAAGTGGCTGAGTGTTGGGACACATTATTTTATCACA
GTTATGGCAAGTGGTCCATCACCTTGTCCACTGGGACTTCGACTAAATGTGACAGTGAAACAGCAGTTCT
GCCAGGAATCTCTGAGTTCAGAATTTTGCTCTGGTCATGGTAAATGTCTTAGTGAAGCTTGGAGCAAGAC
ATATAGCTGCCATTGCCAGCCTCCATTTTCTGGAAAATACTGCCAGGAACTTGATGCATGTTCTTTTAAA
CCATGTAAAAATAATGGCAGTTGCATTAATAAAAGAGAAAATTGGGATGAGCAAGCATATGAATGTGTCT
GTCACCCACCATTTACAGGAAAGAATTGCTCAGAAATAATTGGCCAGTGTCAACCACATGTCTGTTTCCA
TGGAAACTGCAGCAATATTACTTCAAATAGTTTCATTTGTGAATGTGATGAGCAATTTTCAGGTCCATTC
TGTGAGGTGTCAGCAAAACCTTGTGTTTCTCTGCTTTTTTGGAAAAGAGGAATTTGCCCAAATAGCAGTT
CTGCTTATACTTATGAATGCCCAAAAGGATCTTCCAGCCAAAATGGTGAAACTGATGTCAGTGAGTTTTC
ATTAGTACCATGTCAGAATGGTACTGACTGCATCAAAATATCAAATGATGTTATGTGCATCTGTTCACCA
ATATTTACAGATTTGCTTTGTAAGAGCATTCAAACATCATGTGAGTCATTTCCTTTGAGGAATAATGCTA
CATGTAAGAAATGTGAGAAAGATTATCCTTGCAGCTGTATATCAGGATTTACTGAAAAAAACTGTGAGAA
AGCAATTGACCACTGTAAACTGCTCAGCATCAACTGTCTGAATGAAGAATGGTGTTTCAATATAATTGGA
AGATTCAAATATGTATGCATTCCAGGGTGCACAAAAAATCCATGTTGGTTTTTGAAGAATGTTTACCTAA
TTCATCAACACCTCTGCTACTGTGGAGTCACCTTCCATGGTATTTGCCAAGATAAAGGTCCTGCTCAATT
TGAATATGTGTGGCAATTGGGATTTGCAGGATCTGAAGGCGAAAAGTGCCAAGGGGTTATTGATGCCTAT
TTCTTTCTGGCTGCAAACTGCACTGAAGATGCAACCTATGTGAACGATCCTGAAGATAATAATTCTTCAT
GTTGGTTCCCACATGAAGGCACAAAAGAGATTTGTGCAAATGGATGCAGTTGTTTGAGTGAAGAAGACAG
TCAGGAATATCGGTATCTATGTTTTCTCAGATGGGCTGGCAACATGTATCTGGAAAATACAACTGATGAT
CAAGAAAATGAGTGTCAACATGAAGCTGTTTGTAAAGATGAAATTAATATACCCAGGTATTTATGTATCA
TTTGATTGCCAACTTTCTTGTACAAAGTTGTCATTATAAGAAAGCATTGCTTATCAATTTGTTGCAACGA
ACAGGTCACTATCAGTCAAAATAAAATCATTATTTGCCATCCAGCTGATATCCCCTATAGTGAGTCGTAT
TACATGGTCATAGCTGTTTCCTGGCAGCTCTGGCCCGTGTCTCAAAATCTCTGATGTTACATTGCACAAG
ATAAAAATATATCATCATGCCTCCTCTAGACCAGCCAGGACAGAAATGCCTCGACTTCGCTGCTACCCAA
GGTTGCCGGGTGACGCACACCGTGGAAACGGATGAAGGCACGAACCCAGTGGACATAAGCCTGTTCGGTT
CGTAAGCTGTAATGCAAGTAGCGTATGCGCTCACGCAACTGGTCCAGAACCTTGACCGAACGCAGCGGTG
GTAACGGCGCAGTGGCGGTTTTCATGGCTTGTTATGACTGTTTTTTTGGGGTACAGTCTATGCCTCGGGC
ATCCAAGCAGCAAGCGCGTTACGCCGTGGGTCGATGTTTGATGTTATGGAGCAGCAACGATGTTACGCAG
CAGGGCAGTCGCCCTAAAACAAAGTTAAACATTATGAGGGAAGCGGTGATCGCCGAAGTATCGACTCAAC
TATCAGAGGTAGTTGGCGTCATCGAGCGCCATCTCGAACCGACGTTGCTGGCCGTACATTTGTACGGCTC
CGCAGTGGATGGCGGCCTGAAGCCACACAGTGATATTGATTTGCTGGTTACGGTGACCGTAAGGCTTGAT
GAAACAACGCGGCGAGCTTTGATCAACGACCTTTTGGAAACTTCGGCTTCCCCTGGAGAGAGCGAGATTC
TCCGCGCTGTAGAAGTCACCATTGTTGTGCACGACGACATCATTCCGTGGCGTTATCCAGCTAAGCGCGA
ACTGCAATTTGGAGAATGGCAGCGCAATGACATTCTTGCAGGTATCTTCGAGCCAGCCACGATCGACATT
GATCTGGCTATCTTGCTGACAAAAGCAAGAGAACATAGCGTTGCCTTGGTAGGTCCAGCGGCGGAGGAAC
TCTTTGATCCGGTTCCTGAACAGGATCTATTTGAGGCGCTAAATGAAACCTTAACGCTATGGAACTCGCC
GCCCGACTGGGCTGGCGATGAGCGAAATGTAGTGCTTACGTTGTCCCGCATTTGGTACAGCGCAGTAACC
GGCAAAATCGCGCCGAAGGATGTCGCTGCCGACTGGGCAATGGAGCGCCTGCCGGCCCAGTATCAGCCCG
TCATACTTGAAGCTAGACAGGCTTATCTTGGACAAGAAGAAGATCGCTTGGCCTCGCGCGCAGATCAGTT
GGAAGAATTTGTCCACTACGTGAAAGGCGAGATCACCAAGGTAGTCGGCAAATAACCCTCGAGCCACCCA
TGACCAAAATCCCTTAACGTGAGTTACGCGTCGTTCCACTGAGCGTCAGACCCCGTAGAAAAGATCAAAG
GATCTTCTTGAGATCCTTTTTTTCTGCGCGTAATCTGCTGCTTGCAAACAAAAAAACCACCGCTACCAGC
GGTGGTTTGTTTGCCGGATCAAGAGCTACCAACTCTTTTTCCGAAGGTAACTGGCTTCAGCAGAGCGCAG
ATACCAAATACTGTTCTTCTAGTGTAGCCGTAGTTAGGCCACCACTTCAAGAACTCTGTAGCACCGCCTA
CATACCTCGCTCTGCTAATCCTGTTACCAGTGGCTGCTGCCAGTGGCGATAAGTCGTGTCTTACCGGGTT
GGACTCAAGACGATAGTTACCGGATAAGGCGCAGCGGTCGGGCTGAACGGGGGGTTCGTGCACACAGCCC
AGCTTGGAGCGAACGACCTACACCGAACTGAGATACCTACAGCGTGAGCTATGAGAAAGCGCCACGCTTC
CCGAAGGGAGAAAGGCGGACAGGTATCCGGTAAGCGGCAGGGTCGGAACAGGAGAGCGCACGAGGGAGCT
TCCAGGGGGAAACGCCTGGTATCTTTATAGTCCTGTCGGGTTTCGCCACCTCTGACTTGAGCGTCGATTT
TTGTGATGCTCGTCAGGGGGGCGGAGCCTATGGAAAAACGCCAGCAACGCGGCCTTTTTACGGTTCCTGG
CCTTTTGCTGGCCTTTTGCTCACATGTT
Features (pLannotate 1.2.2; 12 found; start..end, strand, type, name):
    121..213     +  CDS            lacI (fragment): lac repressor; lacI; The lac repressor binds to the lac operator to inhibit transcription in E. coli. This inhibition can be relieved by adding lactose or isopropyl-β-D-thiogalactopyranoside (IPTG).
    268..295     -  terminator     rrnB T2 terminator: transcription terminator T2 from the E. coli rrnB gene
    427..470     +  terminator     rrnB T1 terminator: Escherichia coli rrnB; transcription terminator T1 from the E. coli rrnB gene
    517..553     -  CDS            lacZα (fragment): LacZα fragment of β-galactosidase; lacZ fragment
    570..665     +  protein_bind   attL3: mutant version of attL; recombination site for the Gateway® LR reaction LR Clonase™
    671..2446    +  CDS            EYS (fragment): EYS_HUMAN - Also known as C6orf178, C6orf179, C6orf180, EGFL10, EGFL11, SPAM. Experimental evidence at protein level: Swiss-Prot protein existence level 1. Required to maintain the integrity of photoreceptor cells (PubMed:18836446). Specifically required for normal morphology of the photoreceptor ciliary pocket, and might thus facilitate protein trafficking between the photoreceptor inner and outer segments via the transition zone (By similarity). From Homo sapiens (Human).
   2463..2556    -  protein_bind   attL2 (fragment): mutant version of attL; recombination site for the Gateway® LR reaction LR Clonase™
   2574..2592    -  promoter       T7 promoter: promoter for bacteriophage T7 RNA polymerase
   2782..2805    +  promoter       Pc promoter (fragment): intI1 (promoter lies within the coding sequence); class 1 integron promoter
   2981..3037    +  CDS            GmR (fragment): gentamycin acetyltransferase; aacC1; confers resistance to gentamycin
   3044..3835    +  CDS            SmR: aminoglycoside adenylyltransferase (Murphy, 1985); aadA; confers resistance to spectinomycin and streptomycin
   3928..4516    +  rep_origin     ori: high-copy-number ColE1/pMB1/pBR322/pUC origin of replication
