[The description below was written by a language model from this plasmid's Addgene catalogue record and pLannotate feature annotations shown in this document.]
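Description:
pDONR223_EYS_p.R587I is a Gateway entry clone built on the Invitrogen pDONR223 backbone, carrying a human EYS (eyes shut homolog) open reading frame with the missense substitution R587I. It belongs to the Target Accelerator Plasmid Collection, a set of clones assembled to test the function of rare cancer-associated variants. The plasmid is maintained in E. coli from a high-copy ColE1/pUC-type origin and selected with spectinomycin through the aadA aminoglycoside adenylyltransferase gene (SmR). This gene sits downstream of a class 1 integron Pc promoter fragment and a short remnant of a gentamicin resistance gene.

The sequenced record is 4,578 nt. The EYS coding region is annotated across roughly 1.8 kb and is labelled a fragment of the Swiss-Prot EYS protein. This fits the catalogue reference to transcript NM_198283.1, which appears to be a shorter isoform than the canonical full-length protein, although the record does not say so directly. The ORF is flanked by attL recombination sites. The annotation tool labels the upstream one attL3 and the downstream one attL2, and together they allow LR Clonase-mediated transfer of the insert into attR-containing destination vectors. The clone is in the "closed" configuration, with a stop codon immediately after the insert, so it suits native or N-terminally tagged expression rather than C-terminal fusions.

The entry vector has no promoter driving the insert, so expression depends on the chosen destination vector. A T7 promoter lies outside the downstream att site, pointing back toward the insert. The rrnB T1 and T2 terminators upstream insulate the cassette from read-through transcription. Small lacI and lacZα fragments are backbone remnants, and M13 primer sites allow sequence verification of the insert.
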