Addgene plasmid #81485: pDONR223_EYS_p.R587I
Purpose: Gateway Donor vector containing EYS , part of the Target Accelerator Plasmid Collection.
Depositing lab: Jesse Boehm & William Hahn & David Root. Depositing organization: Broad Institute. Publication: Systematic Functional Interrogation of Rare Cancer Variants Identifies Oncogenic Alleles. Kim E, Ilic N, Shrestha Y, Zou L, Kamburov A, Zhu C, Yang X, Lubonja R, Tran N, Nguyen C, Lawrence MS, Piccioni F, Bagul M, Doench JG, Chouinard CR, Wu X, Hogstrom L, Natoli T, Tamayo P, Horn H, Corsello SM, Lage K, Root DE, Subramanian A, Golub TR, Getz G, Boehm JS, Hahn WC. Cancer Discov. 2016 Jul;6(7):714-26. doi: 10.1158/2159-8290.CD-16-0160. Epub 2016 May 4. PubMed 27147599.
Backbone
  Vector backbone: pDONR223
  Backbone manufacturer: Invitrogen
  Backbone size w/o insert (bp): 2790
  Vector type: Gateway Entry vector
Growth in bacteria
  Bacterial resistance: Spectinomycin, 50 μg/mL
  Growth temperature: 37°C
  Growth strain: DH5alpha
  Copy number: High Copy
Gene/Insert
  Gene/Insert name: EYS (alt name: NM_198283.1)
  Species: H. sapiens (human)
  Mutation: R587I
  Entrez Gene: EYS (a.k.a. C6orf178, C6orf179, C6orf180, EGFL10, EGFL11, RP25, SPAM, bA166P24.2, bA307F22.3, bA74E24.1, dJ1018A4.2, dJ22I17.2, dJ303F19.1)
  Promoter: None
  Cloning method: Gateway Cloning
  Sequencing primers: 5′ M13pUC-fwd; 3′ M13-Rev
Terms and licenses: Academic/Nonprofit Terms; Industry Terms: Not Available to Industry
Depositor comments: Closed state: stop codon immediately follows insert
How to cite: pDONR223_EYS_p.R587I was a gift from Jesse Boehm & William Hahn & David Root (Addgene plasmid # 81485 ; http://n2t.net/addgene:81485 ; RRID:Addgene_81485)
