>Addgene plasmid #81485 | pDONR223_EYS_p.R587I | depositor partial sequence | sequence record 154804 | Insert sequence
ATGACTGACAAATCAATCGTCATTCTGAGCCTGATGGTTTTTCACAGCTCTTTCATAAATGGAAAAACAT
GTAGACGGCAATTGGTGGAAGAATGGCATCCACAACCCTCATCATATGTGGTAAATTGGACACTAACAGA
AAACATCTGCTTGGACTTCTACAGAGATTGCTGGTTTTTGGGTGTAAACACTAAAATAGATACTTCAGGC
AATCAAGCTGTTCCCCAGATTTGCCCTTTGCAAATTCAATTAGGAGATATCCTTGTAATTTCTTCTGAAC
CATCTCTTCAATTTCCAGAAATAAATTTGATGAATGTTTCTGAAACATCTTTCGTTGGCTGTGTGCAAAA
TACCACAACGGAAGATCAGTTACTTTTTGGCTGCAGACTAAAAGGAATGCACACTGTTAATTCTAAGTGG
CTGAGTGTTGGGACACATTATTTTATCACAGTTATGGCAAGTGGTCCATCACCTTGTCCACTGGGACTTC
GACTAAATGTGACAGTGAAACAGCAGTTCTGCCAGGAATCTCTGAGTTCAGAATTTTGCTCTGGTCATGG
TAAATGTCTTAGTGAAGCTTGGAGCAAGACATATAGCTGCCATTGCCAGCCTCCATTTTCTGGAAAATAC
TGCCAGGAACTTGATGCATGTTCTTTTAAACCATGTAAAAATAATGGCAGTTGCATTAATAAAAGAGAAA
ATTGGGATGAGCAAGCATATGAATGTGTCTGTCACCCACCATTTACAGGAAAGAATTGCTCAGAAATAAT
TGGCCAGTGTCAACCACATGTCTGTTTCCATGGAAACTGCAGCAATATTACTTCAAATAGTTTCATTTGT
GAATGTGATGAGCAATTTTCAGGTCCATTCTGTGAGGTGTCAGCAAAACCTTGTGTTTCTCTGCTTTTTT
GGAAAAGAGGAATTTGCCCAAATAGCAGTTCTGCTTATACTTATGAATGCCCAAAAGGATCTTCCAGCCA
AAATGGTGAAACTGATGTCAGTGAGTTTTCATTAGTACCATGTCAGAATGGTACTGACTGCATCAAAATA
TCAAATGATGTTATGTGCATCTGTTCACCAATATTTACAGATTTGCTTTGTAAGAGCATTCAAACATCAT
GTGAGTCATTTCCTTTGAGGAATAATGCTACATGTAAGAAATGTGAGAAAGATTATCCTTGCAGCTGTAT
ATCAGGATTTACTGAAAAAAACTGTGAGAAAGCAATTGACCACTGTAAACTGCTCAGCATCAACTGTCTG
AATGAAGAATGGTGTTTCAATATAATTGGAAGATTCAAATATGTATGCATTCCAGGGTGCACAAAAAATC
CATGTTGGTTTTTGAAGAATGTTTACCTAATTCATCAACACCTCTGCTACTGTGGAGTCACCTTCCATGG
TATTTGCCAAGATAAAGGTCCTGCTCAATTTGAATATGTGTGGCAATTGGGATTTGCAGGATCTGAAGGC
GAAAAGTGCCAAGGGGTTATTGATGCCTATTTCTTTCTGGCTGCAAACTGCACTGAAGATGCAACCTATG
TGAACGATCCTGAAGATAATAATTCTTCATGTTGGTTCCCACATGAAGGCACAAAAGAGATTTGTGCAAA
TGGATGCAGTTGTTTGAGTGAAGAAGACAGTCAGGAATATCGGTATCTATGTTTTCTCAGATGGGCTGGC
AACATGTATCTGGAAAATACAACTGATGATCAAGAAAATGAGTGTCAACATGAAGCTGTTTGTAAAGATG
AAATTAATATACCCAGGTATTTATGTATCATT
