>Addgene plasmid #81485 | pDONR223_EYS_p.R587I | addgene partial sequence | sequence record 156368 | M13-F20 5'-TGTAAAACGACGGCCAGT-3'
TTCGTTGCAACAAATTGATGAGCAATGCTTTTTTATAATGCCAACTTTGTACAAAAAAGTTGGCACCATG
ACTGACAAATCAATCGTCATTCTGAGCCTGATGGTTTTTCACAGCTCTTTCATAAATGGAAAAACATGTA
GACGGCAATTGGTGGAAGAATGGCATCCACAACCCTCATCATATGTGGTAAATTGGACACTAACAGAAAA
CATCTGCTTGGACTTCTACAGAGATTGCTGGTTTTTGGGTGTAAACACTAAAATAGATACTTCAGGCAAT
CAAGCTGTTCCCCAGATTTGCCCTTTGCAAATTCAATTAGGAGATATCCTTGTAATTTCTTCTGAACCAT
CTCTTCAATTTCCAGAAATAAATTTGATGAATGTTTCTGAAACATCTTTCGTTGGCTGTGTGCAAAATAC
CACAACGGAAGATCAGTTACTTTTTGGCTGCAGACTAAAAGGAATGCACACTGTTAATTCTAAGTGGCTG
AGTGTTGGGACACATTATTTTATCACAGTTATGGCAAGTGGTCCATCACCTTGTCCACTGGGACTTCGAC
TAAATGTGACAGTGAAACAGCAGTTCTGCCAGGAATCTCTGAGTTCAGAATTTTGCTCTGGTCATGGTAA
ATGTCTTAGTGAAGCTTGGAGCAAGACATATAGCTGCCATTGCCAGCCTCCATTTTCTGGAAAATACTGC
CAGGAACTTGATGCATGTTCTTTTAAACCATGTAAAAATAATGGCAGTTGCATTAATAAAAGAGAAAATT
GGGATGAGCAAGCATATGAATGTGTCTGTCACCCACCATTTACAGGAAAGAATTGCTCAGAAATAATTGG
CCAGTGTCAACCACATGTCTGTTTCCATGGAAACTGCAGCAATATTACTTCAAATAGTTTCATTTGTGAA
TGTGATGAGCAATTTTCAGGTCCATTCTGTGAGGTGTCAGCAAAACCTTGTGTTTCTCTGCTTTTTTGGA
AAAGAGGAATTTGCCCAAATAGCA
